>Addgene plasmid #25233 | PRDM2 | depositor partial sequence | sequence record 11707 | Author sequence
AATCAGAACACTACTGAGCCTGTGGCGGCCACCGAGACCCTGGCTGAGGTACCCGAACATGTGCTGCGAG
GACTTCCGGAGGAAGTGAGGCTTTTCCCTTCTGCTGTTGACAAGACCCGGATTGGTGTCTGGGCCACTAA
ACCAATTTTAAAAGGCAAAAAATTTGGGCCATTTGTTGGTGATAAGAAAAAAAGATCTCAGGTTAAGAAT
AATGTATACATGTGGGAGGTGTATTACCCAAATTTGGGATGGATGTGCATTGATGCCACTGATCCAGAGA
AGGGAAACTGGCTGCGATATGTGAATTGGGCTTGCTCAGGAGAAGAGCAAAATTTATTCCCACTGGAAAT
CAACAGAGCCATTTACTATAAAACTTTAAAGCCAATCGCGCCGGGCGAGGAGCTCCTGGTCTGGTACAAT
GGGGAAGACAACCCTGAGATA
