>Addgene plasmid #25233 | PRDM2 | addgene partial sequence | sequence record 31313 | 25233 with T7
CGACATTCCCTCTGAATATTTTGTTTACTTTAAGAAGGAGATATACCATGGGCAGCAGCCATCATCATCA
TCATCACAGCAGCGGCCTGGTTCCGCGTGGTAGTAATCAGAACACTACTGAGCCTGTGGCGGCCACCGAG
ACCCTGGCTGAGGTACCCGAACATGTGCTGCGAGGACTTCCGGAGGAAGTGAGGCTTTTCCCTTCTGCTG
TTGACAAGACCCGGATTGGTGTCTGGGCCACTAAACCAATTTTAAAAGGCAAAAAATTTGGGCCATTTGT
TGGTGATAAGAAAAAAAGATCTCAGGTTAAGAATAATGTATACATGTGGGAGGTGTATTACCCAAATTTG
GGATGGATGTGCATTGATGCCACTGATCCAGAGAAGGGAAACTGGCTGCGATATGTGAATTGGGCTTGCT
CAGGAGAAGAGCAAAATTTATTCCCACTGGAAATCAACAGAGCCATTTACTATAAAACTTTAAAGCCAAT
CGCGCCGGGCGAGGAGCTCCTGGTCTGGTACAATGGGGAAGACAACCCTGAGATATGATGACGAAGCTTG
CGGCCGCACTCGAGCACCACCACCACCACCACTGAGATCCGGCTGCTAACAAAGCCCGAAAGGAAGCTGA
GTTGGCTGCTGCCACCGCTGAGCAATAACTAGCATAACCCCTTGGGGCCTCTAAACGGGTCTTGAGGGGT
TTTTTGCTGAAAGGAGGAACTATATCCGGATTGGCGAATGGG
[124 nt withheld, positions 743-866]
CGCCGGCTTTCCCCGTCA
