[The description below was written by a language model from this plasmid's Addgene catalogue record.]
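Description:
PRDM2 is a bacterial expression plasmid built on pET28a-LIC, a ligation-independent-cloning derivative of the pET28a backbone listed at 7328 bp without insert. It is selected with kanamycin and is recorded as low copy, with DH5alpha as the propagation strain. No feature table accompanies the entry, so the origin of replication and the exact regulatory elements are not itemised. The use of T7 and T7-terminator sequencing primers does match the usual pET layout, in which the insert lies between a T7 promoter and T7 terminator. In such vectors, expression depends on a host that supplies T7 RNA polymerase.

The insert, designated PRDM2_03, is a 441 bp fragment of human PRDM2, also known as RIZ1 or KMT8. It covers the methyltransferase (PR) domain of PR domain-containing protein 2 rather than the whole protein, and the record itself cautions that it may not be the full open reading frame. A His tag is fused to the N-terminus of the insert, which allows the recombinant domain to be purified by immobilised metal affinity chromatography. The cloning method is given as restriction enzyme, despite the LIC-type backbone.

The stated purpose is bacterial production of this domain for structure determination, and the depositor comments link the construct to a deposited crystal-structure entry for the PRDM2 methyltransferase domain. It therefore suits anyone preparing purified PR domain protein for structural, biophysical or biochemical study of this domain. Distribution is limited to academic and nonprofit users.
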