Addgene plasmid #25233: PRDM2
Purpose: Bacterial expression for structure determination; may not be full ORF
Depositing lab: Cheryl Arrowsmith. Depositing organization: University of Toronto.
Backbone
  Vector backbone: pET28a-LIC
  Backbone manufacturer: SGC
  Backbone size w/o insert (bp): 7328
  Vector type: Bacterial Expression
Growth in bacteria
  Bacterial resistance: Kanamycin, 50 μg/mL
  Growth temperature: 37°C
  Growth strain: DH5alpha
  Copy number: Low Copy
Gene/Insert
  Gene/Insert name: PRDM2_03 (alt names: PDB: 2QPW; PR domain-containing protein 2, methyltransferase domain; PRDM2)
  Species: H. sapiens (human)
  Insert size (bp): 441
  Entrez Gene: PRDM2 (a.k.a. HUMHOXY1, KMT8, KMT8A, MTB-ZF, RIZ, RIZ1, RIZ2)
  Tag / fusion protein: His (N terminal on insert)
  Cloning method: Restriction Enzyme
  Sequencing primers: 5′ T7; 3′ T7-term
Terms and licenses: Academic/Nonprofit Terms; Industry Terms: Not Available to Industry
Depositor comments: PDB: 2QPW. http://www.thesgc.org/structures/2QPW/
How to cite: PRDM2 was a gift from Cheryl Arrowsmith (Addgene plasmid # 25233 ; http://n2t.net/addgene:25233 ; RRID:Addgene_25233)
